>Addgene plasmid #38242 | pLJM60-Auf1 | addgene full sequence | sequence record 176271 | Addgene NGS Result
GTAGAAAAGATCAAAGGATCTTCTTGAGATCCTTTTTTTCTGCGCGTAATCTGCTGCTTGCAAACAAAAA
AACCACCGCTACCAGCGGTGGTTTGTTTGCCGGATCAAGAGCTACCAACTCTTTTTCCGAAGGTAACTGG
CTTCAGCAGAGCGCAGATACCAAATACTGTTCTTCTAGTGTAGCCGTAGTTAGGCCACCACTTCAAGAAC
TCTGTAGCACCGCCTACATACCTCGCTCTGCTAATCCTGTTACCAGTGGCTGCTGCCAGTGGCGATAAGT
CGTGTCTTACCGGGTTGGACTCAAGACGATAGTTACCGGATAAGGCGCAGCGGTCGGGCTGAACGGGGGG
TTCGTGCACACAGCCCAGCTTGGAGCGAACGACCTACACCGAACTGAGATACCTACAGCGTGAGCTATGA
GAAAGCGCCACGCTTCCCGAAGGGAGAAAGGCGGACAGGTATCCGGTAAGCGGCAGGGTCGGAACAGGAG
AGCGCACGAGGGAGCTTCCAGGGGGAAACGCCTGGTATCTTTATAGTCCTGTCGGGTTTCGCCACCTCTG
ACTTGAGCGTCGATTTTTGTGATGCTCGTCAGGGGGGCGGAGCCTATGGAAAAACGCCAGCAACGCGGCC
TTTTTACGGTTCCTGGCCTTTTGCTGGCCTTTTGCTCACATGTTCTTTCCTGCGTTATCCCCTGATTCTG
TGGATAACCGTATTACCGCCTTTGAGTGAGCTGATACCGCTCGCCGCAGCCGAACGACCGAGCGCAGCGA
GTCAGTGAGCGAGGAAGCGGAAGAGCGCCCAATACGCAAACCGCCTCTCCCCGCGCGTTGGCCGATTCAT
TAATGCAGCTGGCACGACAGGTTTCCCGACTGGAAAGCGGGCAGTGAGCGCAACGCAATTAATGTGAGTT
AGCTCACTCATTAGGCACCCCAGGCTTTACACTTTATGCTTCCGGCTCGTATGTTGTGTGGAATTGTGAG
CGGATAACAATTTCACACAGGAAACAGCTATGACCATGATTACGCCAAGCGCGCAATTAACCCTCACTAA
AGGGAACAAAAGCTGGAGCTGCAAGCTTAATGTAGTCTTATGCAATACTCTTGTAGTCTTGCAACATGGT
AACGATGAGTTAGCAACATGCCTTACAAGGAGAGAAAAAGCACCGTGCATGCCGATTGGTGGAAGTAAGG
TGGTACGATCGTGCCTTATTAGGAAGGCAACAGACGGGTCTGACATGGATTGGACGAACCACTGAATTGC
CGCATTGCAGAGATATTGTATTTAAGTGCCTAGCTCGATACATAAACGGGTCTCTCTGGTTAGACCAGAT
CTGAGCCTGGGAGCTCTCTGGCTAACTAGGGAACCCACTGCTTAAGCCTCAATAAAGCTTGCCTTGAGTG
CTTCAAGTAGTGTGTGCCCGTCTGTTGTGTGACTCTGGTAACTAGAGATCCCTCAGACCCTTTTAGTCAG
TGTGGAAAATCTCTAGCAGTGGCGCCCGAACAGGGACTTGAAAGCGAAAGGGAAACCAGAGGAGCTCTCT
CGACGCAGGACTCGGCTTGCTGAAGCGCGCACGGCAAGAGGCGAGGGGCGGCGACTGGTGAGTACGCCAA
AAATTTTGACTAGCGGAGGCTAGAAGGAGAGAGATGGGTGCGAGAGCGTCAGTATTAAGCGGGGGAGAAT
TAGATCGCGATGGGAAAAAATTCGGTTAAGGCCAGGGGGAAAGAAAAAATATAAATTAAAACATATAGTA
TGGGCAAGCAGGGAGCTAGAACGATTCGCAGTTAATCCTGGCCTGTTAGAAACATCAGAAGGCTGTAGAC
AAATACTGGGACAGCTACAACCATCCCTTCAGACAGGATCAGAAGAACTTAGATCATTATATAATACAGT
AGCAACCCTCTATTGTGTGCATCAAAGGATAGAGATAAAAGACACCAAGGAAGCTTTAGACAAGATAGAG
GAAGAGCAAAACAAAAGTAAGACCACCGCACAGCAAGCGGCCGGCCGCTGATCTTCAGACCTGGAGGAGG
AGATATGAGGGACAATTGGAGAAGTGAATTATATAAATATAAAGTAGTAAAAATTGAACCATTAGGAGTA
GCACCCACCAAGGCAAAGAGAAGAGTGGTGCAGAGAGAAAAAAGAGCAGTGGGAATAGGAGCTTTGTTCC
TTGGGTTCTTGGGAGCAGCAGGAAGCACTATGGGCGCAGCGTCAATGACGCTGACGGTACAGGCCAGACA
ATTATTGTCTGGTATAGTGCAGCAGCAGAACAATTTGCTGAGGGCTATTGAGGCGCAACAGCATCTGTTG
CAACTCACAGTCTGGGGCATCAAGCAGCTCCAGGCAAGAATCCTGGCTGTGGAAAGATACCTAAAGGATC
AACAGCTCCTGGGGATTTGGGGTTGCTCTGGAAAACTCATTTGCACCACTGCTGTGCCTTGGAATGCTAG
TTGGAGTAATAAATCTCTGGAACAGATTTGGAATCACACGACCTGGATGGAGTGGGACAGAGAAATTAAC
AATTACACAAGCTTAATACTGAGAGATCCCCTCATAATTTCCCCAAAGCGTAACCATGTGTGAATAAATT
TTGAGCTAGTAGGGTTGCAGCCACGAGTAAGTCTTCCCTTGTTATTGTGTAGCCAGAATGCCGCAAAACT
TCCATGCCTAAGCGAACTGTTGAGAGTACGTTTCGATTTCTGACTGTGTTAGCCTGGAAGTGCTTGTCCC
AACCTTGTTTCTGAGCATGAACGCCCGCAAGCCAACATGTTAGTTGAAGCATCAGGGCGATTAGCAGCAT
GATATCAAAACGCTCTGAGCTGCTCGTTCGGCTATGGCGTAGGCCTAGTCCGTAGGCAGGACTTTTCAAG
TCTCGGAAGGTTTCTTCAATCTGCATTCGCTTCGAATAGATATTAACAAGTTGTTTGGGTGTTCGAATTT
CAACAGGTAAGTTAGTTGCTAGAATCCATGGCTCCTTTGCCGACGCTGAGTAGATTTTAGGTGACGGGTG
GTGACAATGAGTCCGTGTCGAGCGCTGATTTTTTCGGCCTTTAGAGCGAGATTTATACAATAGAATTTGG
CATGAGATTGGATTGCTTTTAGTCAGCCTCTTATAGCCTAAAGTCTTTGAGTGACTAGATGACATATCAT
GTAAGTTGCTGATAGGTTTCCAGTTTTCCGCTCCTAGGTCTGCATATTGTACTTTTCCTCTTACTCGACT
TAACCAGTACCAACCCAGCTTCTCAACGGATTTATACCATGGCACTTTAAAGCCAGCATCACTGACAATG
AGCGGTGTGGTGTTACTCGGTAGAATGCTCGCAAGGTCGGCTAGAAATTGGTCATGAGCTTTCTTTGAAC
ATTGCTCTGAAAGCGGGAACGCTTTCTCATAAAGAGTAACAGAACGACCGTGTAGTGCGACTGAAGCTCG
CAATACCATAAGCCGTTTTTGCTCACGGATATCAGACCAGTCAACAAGTACAATGGGCATCGTATTGCCC
GAACAGATAAAGCTAGCATGCCAACGGTATACAGCGAGTCGCTCTTTGTGGAGGTGACGATTACCTAACA
ATCGGTCGATTCGTTTGATGTTATGTTTTGTTCTCGCTTTGGTTGGCAGGTTACGGCCAAGTTCGGTAAG
AGTGAGAGTTTTACAGTCAAGTAAGGCGTGGCAAGCCAACGTTAAGCTGTTGAGTCGTTTTAAGTGTAAT
TCGGGGCAGAATTGGTAAAGAGAGTCGTGTAAAATATCGAGTTCGCACATTTTGTTGTCTGATTATTGAT
TTTTGGCGAAACCATTTGATCATATGACAAGATGTGTATCTACCTTAACTTAATGATTTTGATAAAAATC
ATTAGGGGATTCATCAGAGCTTAATACACTCCTTAATTGAAGAATCGCAAAACCAGCAAGAAAAGAATGA
ACAAGAATTATTGGAATTAGATAAATGGGCAAGTTTGTGGAATTGGTTTAACATAACAAATTGGCTGTGG
TATATAAAATTATTCATAATGATAGTAGGAGGCTTGGTAGGTTTAAGAATAGTTTTTGCTGTACTTTCTA
TAGTGAATAGAGTTAGGCAGGGATATTCACCATTATCGTTTCAGACCCACCTCCCAACCCCGAGGGGACC
CCATATGCCAAGTACGCCCCCTATTGACGTCAATGACGGTAAATGGCCCGCCTGGCATTATGCCCAGTAC
ATGACCTTATGGGACTTTCCTACTTGGCAGTACATCTACGTATTAGTCATCGCTATTACCATGGTGATGC
GGTTTTGGCAGTACATCAATGGGCGTGGATAGCGGTTTGACTCACGGGGATTTCCAAGTCTCCACCCCAT
TGACGTCAATGGGAGTTTGTTTTGGCACCAAAATCAACGGGACTTTCCAAAATGTCGTAACAACTCCGCC
CCATTGACGCAAATGGGCGGTAGGCGTGTACGGTGGGAGGTCTATATAAGCAGAGCTCGTTTAGTGAACC
GTCAGATCGCCTGGAGACGCCATCCACGCTGTTTTGACCTCCATAGAAGACACCGGGACCGATCCAGCCT
CCGCGGCCGGGAACGGTGCATTGGAACGCGGATTCCCCGTGCCAAGAGTGACGTAAGTACCGCCTATAGA
GTCTATAGGCCCACCCCCTTGGCTTCGTTAGAACGCGGCTACAATTAATACATAACCTTATGTATCATAC
ACATACGATTTAGGTGACACTATAGAATAACATCCACTTTGCCTTTCTCTCCACAGGTGTCCACTCCCAG
GTCCAACTGCACCTCGGTTCTATCGATTGAATTCACCATGGAAATGGACTACAAGGATGACGATGACAAG
GGTGGTGGTGGTGGTGCGTCGACGATGTCGGAGGAGCAGTTCGGCGGGGACGGGGCGGCGGCAGCGGCAA
CGGCGGCGGTAGGCGGCTCGGCGGGCGAGCAGGAGGGAGCCATGGTGGCGGCGACACAGGGGGCAGCGGC
GGCGGCGGGAAGCGGAGCCGGGACCGGGGGCGGAACCGCGTCTGGAGGCACCGAAGGGGGCAGCGCCGAG
TCGGAGGGGGCGAAGATTGACGCCAGTAAGAACGAGGAGGATGAAGGGAAAATGTTTATAGGAGGCCTTA
GCTGGGACACTACAAAGAAAGATCTGAAGGACTACTTTTCCAAATTTGGTGAAGTTGTAGACTGCACTCT
GAAGTTAGATCCTATCACAGGGCGATCAAGGGGTTTTGGCTTTGTGCTATTTAAAGAATCGGAGAGTGTA
GATAAGGTCATGGATCAAAAAGAACATAAATTGAATGGGAAGGTGATTGATCCTAAAAGGGCCAAAGCCA
TGAAAACAAAAGAGCCGGTTAAAAAAATTTTTGTTGGTGGCCTTTCTCCAGATACACCTGAAGAGAAAAT
AAGGGAGTACTTTGGTGGTTTTGGTGAGGTGGAATCCATAGAGCTCCCCATGGACAACAAGACCAATAAG
AGGCGTGGGTTCTGCTTTATTACCTTTAAGGAAGAAGAACCAGTGAAGAAGATAATGGAAAAGAAATACC
ACAATGTTGGTCTTAGTAAATGTGAAATAAAAGTAGCCATGTCGAAGGAACAATATCAGCAACAGCAACA
GTGGGGATCTAGAGGAGGATTTGCAGGAAGAGCTCGTGGAAGAGGTGGTGGCCCCAGTCAAAACTGGAAC
CAGGGATATAGTAACTATTGGAATCAAGGCTATGGCAACTATGGATATAACAGCCAAGGTTACGGTGGTT
ATGGAGGATATGACTACACTGGTTACAACAACTACTATGGATATGGTGATTATAGCAACCAGCAGAGTGG
TTATGGGAAGGTATCCAGGCGAGGTGGTCATCAAAATAGCTACAAACCATACTAAGCGGCCGCAGTGAGA
ATTCTCGACCTCGAGACAAATGGCAGTATTCATCCACAATTTTAAAAGAAAAGGGGGGATTGGGGGGTAC
AGTGCAGGGGAAAGAATAGTAGACATAATAGCAACAGACATACAAACTAAAGAATTACAAAAACAAATTA
CAAAAATTCAAAATTTTCGGGTTTATTACAGGGACAGCAGAGATCCACTTTGGCCGCGGCTCGAGGGGGT
TGGGGTTGCGCCTTTTCCAAGGCAGCCCTGGGTTTGCGCAGGGACGCGGCTGCTCTGGGCGTGGTTCCGG
GAAACGCAGCGGCGCCGACCCTGGGTCTCGCACATTCTTCACGTCCGTTCGCAGCGTCACCCGGATCTTC
GCCGCTACCCTTGTGGGCCCCCCGGCGACGCTTCCTGCTCCGCCCCTAAGTCGGGAAGGTTCCTTGCGGT
TCGCGGCGTGCCGGACGTGACAAACGGAAGCCGCACGTCTCACTAGTACCCTCGCAGACGGACAGCGCCA
GGGAGCAATGGCAGCGCGCCGACCGCGATGGGCTGTGGCCAATAGCGGCTGCTCAGCAGGGCGCGCCGAG
AGCAGCGGCCGGGAAGGGGCGGTGCGGGAGGCGGGGTGTGGGGCGGTAGTGTGGGCCCTGTTCCTGCCCG
CGCGGTGTTCCGCATTCTGCAAGCCTCCGGAGCGCACGTCGGCAGTCGGCTCCCTCGTTGACCGAATCAC
CGACCTCTCTCCCCAGGGGGATCCACCGGAGCTTACCATGACCGAGTACAAGCCCACGGTGCGCCTCGCC
ACCCGCGACGACGTCCCCAGGGCCGTACGCACCCTCGCCGCCGCGTTCGCCGACTACCCCGCCACGCGCC
ACACCGTCGATCCGGACCGCCACATCGAGCGGGTCACCGAGCTGCAAGAACTCTTCCTCACGCGCGTCGG
GCTCGACATCGGCAAGGTGTGGGTCGCGGACGACGGCGCCGCGGTGGCGGTCTGGACCACGCCGGAGAGC
GTCGAAGCGGGGGCGGTGTTCGCCGAGATCGGCCCGCGCATGGCCGAGTTGAGCGGTTCCCGGCTGGCCG
CGCAGCAACAGATGGAAGGCCTCCTGGCGCCGCACCGGCCCAAGGAGCCCGCGTGGTTCCTGGCCACCGT
CGGCGTCTCGCCCGACCACCAGGGCAAGGGTCTGGGCAGCGCCGTCGTGCTCCCCGGAGTGGAGGCGGCC
GAGCGCGCCGGGGTGCCCGCCTTCCTGGAGACCTCCGCGCCCCGCAACCTCCCCTTCTACGAGCGGCTCG
GCTTCACCGTCACCGCCGACGTCGAGGTGCCCGAAGGACCGCGCACCTGGTGCATGACCCGCAAGCCCGG
TGCCTGACGCCCGCCCCACGACCCGCAGCGCCCGACCGAAAGGAGCGCACGACCCCATGCATCGGTACCT
TTAAGACCAATGACTTACAAGGCAGCTGTAGATCTTAGCCACTTTTTAAAAGAAAAGGGGGGACTGGAAG
GGCTAATTCACTCCCAACGAAGACAAGATCTGCTTTTTGCTTGTACTGGGTCTCTCTGGTTAGACCAGAT
CTGAGCCTGGGAGCTCTCTGGCTAACTAGGGAACCCACTGCTTAAGCCTCAATAAAGCTTGCCTTGAGTG
CTTCAAGTAGTGTGTGCCCGTCTGTTGTGTGACTCTGGTAACTAGAGATCCCTCAGACCCTTTTAGTCAG
TGTGGAAAATCTCTAGCAGTAGTAGTTCATGTCATCTTATTATTCAGTATTTATAACTTGCAAAGAAATG
AATATCAGAGAGTGAGAGGAACTTGTTTATTGCAGCTTATAATGGTTACAAATAAAGCAATAGCATCACA
AATTTCACAAATAAAGCATTTTTTTCACTGCATTCTAGTTGTGGTTTGTCCAAACTCATCAATGTATCTT
ATCATGTCTGGCTCTAGCTATCCCGCCCCTAACTCCGCCCATCCCGCCCCTAACTCCGCCCAGTTCCGCC
CATTCTCCGCCCCATGGCTGACTAATTTTTTTTATTTATGCAGAGGCCGAGGCCGCCTCGGCCTCTGAGC
TATTCCAGAAGTAGTGAGGAGGCTTTTTTGGAGGCCTAGGGACGTACCCAATTCGCCCTATAGTGAGTCG
TATTACGCGCGCTCACTGGCCGTCGTTTTACAACGTCGTGACTGGGAAAACCCTGGCGTTACCCAACTTA
ATCGCCTTGCAGCACATCCCCCTTTCGCCAGCTGGCGTAATAGCGAAGAGGCCCGCACCGATCGCCCTTC
CCAACAGTTGCGCAGCCTGAATGGCGAATGGG
[124 nt withheld, positions 8153-8276]
C
[91 nt withheld, positions 8278-8368]
A
[49 nt withheld, positions 8370-8418]
CCTTTGACGTTGGAGTCCACGTTCTTT
[37 nt withheld, positions 8446-8482]
ACCCTATCTCGGTCTATTCTTTTGATTTATAAGGGATTTTGCCGATTTCGGCCTATTGGTTAAAAAATGA
GCTGATTTAACAAAAATTTAACGCGAATTTTAACAAAATATTAACGCTTACAATTTAGGTGGCACTTTTC
GGGGAAATGTGCGCGGAACCCCTATTTGTTTATTTTTCTAAATACATTCAAATATGTATCCGCTCATGAG
ACAATAACCCTGATAAATGCTTCAATAATATTGAAAAAGGAAGAGTATGAGTATTCAACATTTCCGTGTC
GCCCTTATTCCCTTTTTTGCGGCATTTTGCCTTCCTGTTTTTGCTCACCCAGAAACGCTGGTGAAAGTAA
AAGATGCTGAAGATCAGTTGGGTGCACGAGTGGGTTACATCGAACTGGATCTCAACAGCGGTAAGATCCT
TGAGAGTTTTCGCCCCGAAGAACGTTTTCCAATGATGAGCACTTTTAAAGTTCTGCTATGTGGCGCGGTA
TTATCCCGTATTGACGCCGGGCAAGAGCAACTCGGTCGCCGCATACACTATTCTCAGAATGACTTGGTTG
AGTACTCACCAGTCACAGAAAAGCATCTTACGGATGGCATGACAGTAAGAGAATTATGCAGTGCTGCCAT
AACCATGAGTGATAACACTGCGGCCAACTTACTTCTGACAACGATCGGAGGACCGAAGGAGCTAACCGCT
TTTTTGCACAACATGGGGGATCATGTAACTCGCCTTGATCGTTGGGAACCGGAGCTGAATGAAGCCATAC
CAAACGACGAGCGTGACACCACGATGCCTGTAGCAATGGCAACAACGTTGCGCAAACTATTAACTGGCGA
ACTACTTACTCTAGCTTCCCGGCAACAATTAATAGACTGGATGGAGGCGGATAAAGTTGCAGGACCACTT
CTGCGCTCGGCCCTTCCGGCTGGCTGGTTTATTGCTGATAAATCTGGAGCCGGTGAGCGTGGGTCTCGCG
GTATCATTGCAGCACTGGGGCCAGATGGTAAGCCCTCCCGTATCGTAGTTATCTACACGACGGGGAGTCA
GGCAACTATGGATGAACGAAATAGACAGATCGCTGAGATAGGTGCCTCACTGATTAAGCATTGGTAACTG
TCAGACCAAGTTTACTCATATATACTTTAGATTGATTTAAAACTTCATTTTTAATTTAAAAGGATCTAGG
TGAAGATCCTTTTTGATAATCTCATGACCAAAATCCCTTAACGTGAGTTTTCGTTCCACTGAGCGTCAGA
CCCC
Features (pLannotate 1.2.2; 32 found; start..end, strand, type, name):
     24..612     +  rep_origin     ori: high-copy-number ColE1/pMB1/pBR322/pUC origin of replication
    795..887     +  CDS            lacI (fragment): lac repressor; lacI; The lac repressor binds to the lac operator to inhibit transcription in E. coli. This inhibition can be relieved by adding lactose or isopropyl-β-D-thiogalactopyranoside (IPTG).
    900..921     +  protein_bind   CAP binding site: CAP binding activates transcription in the presence of cAMP. E. coli catabolite activator protein
    936..966     +  promoter       lac promoter: promoter for the E. coli lac operon
    974..990     +  protein_bind   lac operator: The lac repressor binds to the lac operator to inhibit transcription in E. coli. This inhibition can be relieved by adding lactose or isopropyl-β-D-thiogalactopyranoside (IPTG). lac repressor encoded by lacI
   1035..1053    +  promoter       T3 promoter: promoter for bacteriophage T3 RNA polymerase
   1081..1307    +  promoter       RSV promoter: Rous sarcoma virus enhancer/promoter
   1308..1488    +  LTR            5' LTR (truncated): truncated 5' long terminal repeat (LTR) from HIV-1
   1535..1660    +  misc_feature   HIV-1 Ψ: packaging signal of human immunodeficiency virus type 1
   1644..1982    +  CDS            HIV-1 gag (fragment): gag protein from human immunodeficiency virus 1; gag
   2157..2390    +  misc_feature   RRE: The Rev response element (RRE) of HIV-1 allows for Rev-dependent mRNA export from the nucleus to the cytoplasm.
   3752..3821    +  ncRNA          RNA-OUT: Accession: RF00240 - RNA-OUT
   3871..4149    +  CDS            env (fragment): ENV_HV1MA - Experimental evidence at protein level: Swiss-Prot protein existence level 1. [Transmembrane protein gp41]: Acts as a class I viral fusion protein. Under the current model, the protein has at least 3 conformational states: pre-fusion native state, pre-hairpin intermediate state, and post-fusion hairpin state. During fusion of viral and target intracellular membranes, the coiled coil regions (heptad repeats) assume a trimer-of-hairpins structure, positioning the fusion peptide in close proximity to the C-terminal region of the ectodomain. The formation of this structure appears to d
   4132..4263    +  enhancer       CMV enhancer (fragment): human cytomegalovirus immediate early enhancer; contains an 18-bp deletion relative to the standard CMV enhancer
   4264..4467    +  promoter       CMV promoter: human cytomegalovirus (CMV) immediate early promoter
   4603..4646    +  intron         CMV intron (fragment): modified intron A from human cytomegalovirus
   4698..4716    +  promoter       SP6 promoter: promoter for bacteriophage SP6 RNA polymerase
   4720..4757    +  CDS            IgH signal sequence (fragment): signal sequence from the mouse immunoglobulin heavy chain variable region
   4810..4830    +  CDS            FLAG (fragment): FLAG® epitope tag, followed by an enterokinase cleavage site
   4909..5862    +  CDS            HNRNPD (fragment): HNRPD_HUMAN - Also known as AUF1, HNRPD. Experimental evidence at protein level: Swiss-Prot protein existence level 1. Binds with high affinity to RNA molecules that contain AU- rich elements (AREs) found within the 3'-UTR of many proto-oncogenes and cytokine mRNAs. Also binds to double- and single-stranded DNA sequences in a specific manner and functions a transcription factor. Each of the RNA-binding domains specifically can bind solely to a single-stranded non-monotonous 5'-UUAG-3' sequence and also weaker to the single-stranded 5'-TTAGGG-3' telomeric DNA repeat. Binds RNA oligonucleotides
   5920..6037    +  misc_feature   cPPT/CTS: central polypurine tract and central termination sequence of HIV-1
   6086..6596    +  promoter       hPGK promoter: human phosphoglycerate kinase 1 promoter
   6618..7217    +  CDS            PuroR: puromycin N-acetyltransferase; pac from Streptomyces alboniger; confers resistance to puromycin
   7260..7343    +  CDS            nef (fragment): NEF_HV1Z2 - Experimental evidence at protein level: Swiss-Prot protein existence level 1. Extracellular Nef protein targets CD4(+) T-lymphocytes for apoptosis by interacting with CXCR4 surface receptors. From Human immunodeficiency virus type 1 group M subtype D (isolate Z2/CDC-Z34) (HIV-1).
   7345..7578    +  LTR            3' LTR (ΔU3): self-inactivating 3' long terminal repeat (LTR) from HIV-1
   7650..7771    +  polyA_signal   SV40 poly(A) signal: SV40 polyadenylation signal
   7811..7946    +  rep_origin     SV40 ori: SV40 origin of replication
   7967..7985    -  promoter       T7 promoter: promoter for bacteriophage T7 RNA polymerase
   7993..8148    +  CDS            lacZα (fragment): LacZα fragment of β-galactosidase; lacZ fragment
   8153..8581    +  rep_origin     f1 ori (sequence partly withheld): f1 bacteriophage origin of replication; arrow indicates direction of (+) strand synthesis
   8634..8738    +  promoter       AmpR promoter: bla
   8739..9599    +  CDS            AmpR: β-lactamase; bla; confers resistance to ampicillin, carbenicillin, and related antibiotics
