[The description below was written by a language model from this plasmid's Addgene catalogue record and pLannotate feature annotations shown in this document.]
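Description:
pLJM60-Auf1 is a third-generation, self-inactivating HIV-1-based lentiviral vector for expressing FLAG-tagged human AUF1 (HNRNPD) in mammalian cells. It is propagated in E. coli through a high-copy ColE1/pUC-type origin with ampicillin selection (AmpR). The bacterial portion also carries an f1 origin and remnants of a lac/lacZα cloning region with T3 and T7 promoters. The viral genome is transcribed in packaging cells from an RSV promoter fused to a truncated 5' LTR, which makes production Tat-independent. It contains the Ψ packaging signal with a short gag fragment, the Rev response element for Rev-dependent nuclear export, a cPPT/CTS element, and a ΔU3 3' LTR that inactivates LTR promoter activity after integration. An SV40 poly(A) signal and SV40 origin lie downstream.

Inside the provirus, a CMV enhancer/promoter drives the AUF1 open reading frame, which was cloned between SalI and NotI sites behind an N-terminal FLAG epitope supplied by the backbone. AUF1 is an RNA-binding protein that recognises AU-rich elements in the 3' UTRs of many mRNAs. The annotation also reports small fragments of a CMV intron, an SP6 promoter and an IgH signal sequence between the promoter and the tag; the record does not explain their role. A separate human PGK promoter drives puromycin N-acetyltransferase, allowing selection of transduced cells.

The sequenced plasmid is 9,746 nt, considerably larger than the sum of the catalogue's backbone and insert sizes, so the listed backbone size appears to be an underestimate. The construct suits stable expression and FLAG-based detection or immunoprecipitation of AUF1, and it was deposited with a study of mTORC1 regulation of mRNA translation.
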