Addgene plasmid #38242: pLJM60-Auf1
Purpose: 3rd generation lentiviral vector
Depositing lab: David Sabatini. Depositing organization: Whitehead Institute for Biomedical Research. Publication: A unifying model for mTORC1-mediated regulation of mRNA translation. Thoreen CC, Chantranupong L, Keys HR, Wang T, Gray NS, Sabatini DM. Nature. 2012 May 2;485(7396):109-13. doi: 10.1038/nature11083. PubMed 22552098.
Backbone
  Vector backbone: pLJM60
  Backbone size w/o insert (bp): 4500
  Vector type: Mammalian Expression, Lentiviral
Growth in bacteria
  Bacterial resistance: Ampicillin, 100 μg/mL
  Growth temperature: 37°C
  Growth strain: DH5alpha
  Copy number: Unknown
Gene/Insert
  Gene/Insert name: AUF1 (alt name: HNRNPD)
  Species: H. sapiens (human)
  Insert size (bp): 1067
  Entrez Gene: HNRNPD (a.k.a. AUF1, AUF1A, HNRPD, P37, hnRNPD0)
  Tag / fusion protein: FLAG (N terminal on backbone)
  Cloning method: Restriction Enzyme; 5′ cloning site Sal1 (not destroyed); 3′ cloning site Not1 (not destroyed)
  Sequencing primers: 5′ ATGTCGGAGGAGCAGTTCGGCGGGGAC; 3′ TTAGTATGGTTTGTAGCTATTTTGATG
Terms and licenses: Academic/Nonprofit Terms; Industry Terms: Not Available to Industry
How to cite: pLJM60-Auf1 was a gift from David Sabatini (Addgene plasmid # 38242 ; http://n2t.net/addgene:38242 ; RRID:Addgene_38242)
