>Addgene plasmid #38242 | pLJM60-Auf1 | addgene partial sequence | sequence record 51171 | CMV-F 5'-CGCAAATGGGCGGTAGGCGTG-3'
GTCAGATCGCCTGGAGACGCCATCCACGCTGTTTTGACCTCCATAGAAGACACCGGGACCGATCCAGCCT
CCGCGGCCGGGAACGGTGCATTGGAACGCGGATTCCCCGTGCCAAGAGTGACGTAAGTACCGCCTATAGA
GTCTATAGGCCCACCCCCTTGGCTTCGTTAGAACGCGGCTACAATTAATACATAACCTTATGTATCATAC
ACATACGATTTAGGTGACACTATAGAATAACATCCACTTTGCCTTTCTCTCCACAGGTGTCCACTCCCAG
GTCCAACTGCACCTCGGTTCTATCGATTGAATTCACCATGGAAATGGACTACAAGGATGACGATGACAAG
GGTGGTGGTGGTGGTGCGTCGACGATGTCGGAGGAGCAGTTCGGCGGGGACGGGGCGGCGGCAGCGGCAA
CGGCGGCGGTAGGCGGCTCGGCGGGCGAGCAGGAGGGAGCCATGGTGGCGGCGACACAGGGGGCAGCGGC
GGCGGCGGGAAGCGGAGCCGGGACCGGGGGCGGAACCGCGTCTGGAGGCACCGAAGGGGGCAGCGCCGAG
TCGGAGGGGGCGAAGATTGACGCCAGTAAGAACGAGGAGGATGAAGGGAAAATGTTTATAGGAGGCCTTA
GCTGGGACACTACAAAGAAAGATCTGAAGGACTACTTTTCCAAATTTGGTGAAGTTGTAGACTGCACTCT
GAAGTTAGATCCTATCACAGGGCGATCAAGGGGTTTTGGCTTTGTGCTATTTAAAGAATCGGAGAGTGTA
GATAAGGTCAT
